Addgene plasmid #23411: pDONR223-MPP7
Depositing lab: William Hahn & David Root. Depositing organization: Dana-Farber Cancer Institute. Publication: COT drives resistance to RAF inhibition through MAP kinase pathway reactivation. Johannessen CM, Boehm JS, Kim SY, Thomas SR, Wardwell L, Johnson LA, Emery CM, Stransky N, Cogdill AP, Barretina J, Caponigro G, Hieronymus H, Murray RR, Salehi-Ashtiani K, Hill DE, Vidal M, Zhao JJ, Yang X, Alkan O, Kim S, Harris JL, Wilson CJ, Myer VE, Finan PM, Root DE, Roberts TM, Golub T, Flaherty KT, Dummer R, Weber BL, Sellers WR, Schlegel R, Wargo JA, Hahn WC, Garraway LA. Nature. 2010 Dec 16;468(7326):968-72. doi: 10.1038/nature09627 PubMed 21107320.
Backbone
  Vector backbone: pDONR223
  Backbone manufacturer: Invitrogen
  Backbone size w/o insert (bp): 5005
  Vector type: Gateway Donor vector
Growth in bacteria
  Bacterial resistance: Spectinomycin, 50 μg/mL
  Growth temperature: 37°C
  Growth strain: DH5alpha
  Copy number: High Copy
Gene/Insert
  Gene/Insert name: MPP7 (alt name: membrane protein, palmitoylated 7 (MAGUK p55 subfamily member 7);MPP7)
  Species: H. sapiens (human)
  Insert size (bp): 1731
  Mutation: 2MM
  Entrez Gene: MPP7
  Cloning method: Gateway Cloning
  Sequencing primers: 5′ M13pUC-fwd; 3′ M13rev
Terms and licenses: Academic/Nonprofit Terms; Industry Terms: Not Available to Industry
Depositor comments: The ORF has no Stop codon. This design enables easy recombination into a destination vector to add an epitope tag of choice and Stop codon to the ORF. Do NOT use this plasmid directly for transfections. A set of 4 custom lentiviral vectors is available ( pLX301 (http://www.addgene.org/25895/) , pLX302 (http://www.addgene.org/25896/) , pLX303 (http://www.addgene.org/25897/) , pLX304 (http://www.addgene.org/25890/) ) to be used to express these ORFs in mammalian cells. These plasmids are not included in the kit and must be ordered separately.
How to cite: pDONR223-MPP7 was a gift from William Hahn & David Root (Addgene plasmid # 23411 ; http://n2t.net/addgene:23411 ; RRID:Addgene_23411)
