[The description below was written by a language model from this plasmid's Addgene catalogue record.]
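Description:
pDONR223-MPP7 is a Gateway entry-type clone built on the pDONR223 donor vector backbone (about 5 kb without insert), carrying the open reading frame of human MPP7, a membrane-associated guanylate kinase (MAGUK) of the p55 subfamily. The plasmid is maintained in E. coli at high copy number and selected with spectinomycin. The record gives no feature table, so the origin of replication and the exact recombination sites flanking the insert are not listed. As the product of Gateway cloning into a donor vector, the ORF would be expected to sit between attL-type sites that permit LR recombination into destination vectors. M13 forward and reverse primer sites flank the insert for sequence verification.

The insert is roughly 1.7 kb and is annotated with "2MM". This presumably means two mismatches relative to the reference sequence, though the record does not define the term or say where the changes lie. The ORF was deliberately cloned without a stop codon, so that transfer into a destination vector can fuse it in frame to a C-terminal epitope tag and a vector-supplied stop codon. The donor backbone has no stated promoter for expressing the insert, and the depositor notes that it should not be transfected directly. It serves instead as a shuttle source of the MPP7 coding sequence. The depositors point to a companion set of lentiviral destination vectors (the pLX301–pLX304 series) for expressing such ORFs in mammalian cells. The clone belongs to an ORF collection associated with a study of resistance to RAF inhibition through reactivation of the MAP kinase pathway, which suggests use in gain-of-function expression screens.
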