>Addgene plasmid #23411 | pDONR223-MPP7 | depositor partial sequence | sequence record 10946 | Author sequence, M13pUC-fwd
CATGATTTTATTTTGACTGATAGTGACCTGTTCGTTGCAACAAATTGATGAGCAATGCTTTTTTATAATG
CCAACTTTGTACAAAAAAGTTGGCACCATGCCAGCTTTGTCAACGGGATCTGGGAGTGACACTGGTCTGT
ATGAGCTGTTGGCTGCTCTGCCAGCCCAGCTGCAGCCACATGTGGATAGCCAGGAAGACCTGACCTTCCT
CTGGGATATGTTTGGTGAAAAAAGCCTGCATTCATTGGTAAAGATTCATGAAAAACTACACTACTATGAG
AAGCAGAGTCCGGTGCCCATTCTCCATGGTGCGGCGGCCTTGGCCGATGATCTGGCCGAAGAGCTTCAGA
ACAAGCCATTAAACAGTGAGATCAGAGAGCTGTTGAAACTACTGTCAAAACCCAATGTGAAGGCTTTGCT
CTCTGTACATGATACTGTGGCTCAGAAGAATTACGACCCAGTGTTGCCTCCTATGCCTGAAGATATTGAC
GATGAGGAAGACTCAGTAAAAATAATCCGTCTGGTCAAAAATAGAGAACCACTGGGAGCTACCATTAAGA
AGGATGAACAGACCGGGGCGATCATTGTGGCCAGAATCATGAGAGGAGGAGCTGCAGATAGAAGTGGTCT
TATTCATGTTGGTGATGAACTTAGGGAAGTCAACGGGATACCAGTGGAGGATAAAAGGCCTGAGGAAATA
ATACAGATTTTGGCTCAGTCTCAGGGAGCAATTACATTTAAGATTATACCCGGCAGCAAAGAGGAGACAC
CATCAAAAGAAGGCAAGATGTTTATCAAAGCCCTCTTTGACTATAATCCTAATGAGGATAAAGGCAATTC
CATG
