>Addgene plasmid #23411 | pDONR223-MPP7 | addgene partial sequence | sequence record 29196 | 23411 with M13pUC-fwd
AGCTCGGGCCCAATAATGATTTTATTTTGACTGATAGTGACCTGTTCGTTGCAACAAATTGATGAGCAAT
GCTTTTTTATAATGCCAACTTTGTACAAAAAAGTTGGCACCATGCCAGCTTTGTCAACGGGATCTGGGAG
TGACACTGGTCTGTATGAGCTGTTGGCTGCTCTGCCAGCCCAGCTGCAGCCACATGTGGATAGCCAGGAA
GACCTGACCTTCCTCTGGGATATGTTTGGTGAAAAAAGCCTGCATTCATTGGTAAAGATTCATGAAAAAC
TACACTACTATGAGAAGCAGAGTCCGGTGCCCATTCTCCATGGTGCGGCGGCCTTGGCCGATGATCTGGC
CGAAGAGCTTCAGAACAAGCCATTAAACAGTGAGATCAGAGAGCTGTTGAAACTACTGTCAAAACCCAAT
GTGAAGGCTTTGCTCTCTGTACATGATACTGTGGCTCAGAAGAATTACGACCCAGTGTTGCCTCCTATGC
CTGAAGATATTGACGATGAGGAAGACTCAGTAAAAATAATCCGTCTGGTCAAAAATAGAGAACCACTGGG
AGCTACCATTAAGAAGGATGAACAGACCGGGGCGATCATTGTGGCCAGAATCATGAGAGGAG
