>Addgene plasmid #23411 | pDONR223-MPP7 | depositor partial sequence | sequence record 46537 | Author sequence, M13-rev
ACCGGGATCAGCTGGATGGCAATAATGATTTTATTTTGACTGATAGTGACCTGTTCGTTGCAACAAATTG
ATAAGCAATGCTTTCTTATAATGCCAACTTTGTACAAGAAAGTTGGCAATGAATGTAACCAGCTCACTGG
CACCCAATGGGTCTCTGTCTCTAATTTGTCAAAAGTTGTTTTGAGCTCATTGAATGCCACAGTGAGGTCA
TCATTTATTATAATTTTGTCAAAAAGATGACCATATTGACTTTCCATTATCTGTGCAGATTTAATCATTT
CTTGAAAATCTTCTTCTGTGAAGGGTTTTGCAGCACCTTGGTCATCTCTGCTTGAAATAATCTTTGCATT
TTTTCTTGTTTCTCTCAAACGCTCTATTGATGGAGGCTTTATAAATATCACATAGGGCTTAAATTCTAGT
GTCCTTAAATGCTTCACTGTATGAGGCTGAACATCCAACAAACAAACTTTGTTTTTAGCAAGGACAGACC
GAACTGAGTCTATACTTGTGCCGTAGTAGTTGTTTTTATATTCTCCATATTCAATAAACTTGTTATTTTG
TACATCTGTCTCAAACAAATGCTTGGAAATGAAAATGTATTCAACACCATCACTCTCCTGGCTTCTTCTT
GCTCTGGTGGTATGGGGCACTGTCACGCCATAGTGCTGGGTGTCACTGATCAGCAGCTTTCGTTTCAGTT
CATTCAGCCCTACTCCCACGGGACCAACCAAGACAACGAGTCTGTATTTTTCATTAGTTTGTCGCCGATA
CGGTGTCACTTCTTCGTATGTGGGTACGTCAGCTGTGTCGTACTGATCACTCTTCTTGCATTCATACATG
GATTTATTTGTTTTCTTATCTTTTCTACTAAGACGACAT
